>Addgene plasmid #49658 | pVRa04_1617 | depositor full sequence | sequence record 74428 | pVRa04_1617 sequence 5996 bps
ATGCGTGCACGTGAAGAACTGTTTAAAGGTCTGGTTGCAGAACATCAAGAAATGGTTGTGAATACCTGCT
ATCGCTTTGTGTTTAATCGTGAAGATGCCGAAGATCTGGCACAGGATGTTTTTGTTGAAGTTTTTCGTAG
CCTGGAACAGTTTCGTGAAGAAGCAAAACTGAGCACCTGGATTTATCGTATTGCAGTTACCAAAAGCCTG
GATCATCTGCGTCGTCTGAAACGTAAAAAACGCTTTAGCAGCCTGAAACGCATTATTGGTGTTAGCGATC
CGAGCGAAGAAATTGCAGCACCGACCACCGATAATCCGGCAGAAGCACTGGCAGGTAGCGAACAGGCACG
TATCCTGCAGAATGCCCTGAATAGCCTGCCGGATAGCCAGAAAACCGCATTTCTGCTGAGCAAACAAGAA
GGTTATAGCAATCAAGAGATTGCCGATCTGCTGAAAACCAGCGTTAGCGCAGTTGAAAGCCTGGTGCATC
GTGCAAAAAAAAACCTGCACGATAAACTGTATGCCTATTATTCCGAACAGTAAGGATCCAAGCTTGCGGC
CGCACTCGAGCACCACCACCACCACCACTGAGATCCGGCTGCTAACAAAGCCCGAAAGGAAGCTGAGTTG
GCTGCTGCCACCGCTGAGCAATAACTAGCATAACCCCTTGGGGCCTCTAAACGGGTCTTGAGGGGTTTTT
TGCTGAAAGGAGGAACTATATCCGGATTGGCGAATGGG
[124 nt withheld, positions 739-862]
C
[91 nt withheld, positions 864-954]
A
[49 nt withheld, positions 956-1004]
CCTTTGACGTTGGAGTCCACGTTCTTT
[37 nt withheld, positions 1032-1068]
ACCCTATCTCGGTCTATTCTTTTGATTTATAAGGGATTTTGCCGATTTCGGCCTATTGGTTAAAAAATGA
GCTGATTTAACAAAAATTTAACGCGAATTTTAACAAAATATTAACGTTTACAATTTCAGGTGGCACTTTT
CGGGGAAATGTGCGCGGAACCCCTATTTGTTTATTTTTCTAAATACATTCAAATATGTATCCGCTCATGA
GACAATAACCCTGATAAATGCTTCAATAATATTGAAAAAGGAAGAGTATGAGTATTCAACATTTCCGTGT
CGCCCTTATTCCCTTTTTTGCGGCATTTTGCCTTCCTGTTTTTGCTCACCCAGAAACGCTGGTGAAAGTA
AAAGATGCTGAAGATCAGTTGGGTGCACGAGTGGGTTACATCGAACTGGATCTCAACAGCGGTAAGATCC
TTGAGAGTTTTCGCCCCGAAGAACGTTTTCCAATGATGAGCACTTTTAAAGTTCTGCTATGTGGCGCGGT
ATTATCCCGTATTGACGCCGGGCAAGAGCAACTCGGTCGCCGCATACACTATTCTCAGAATGACTTGGTT
GAGTACTCACCAGTCACAGAAAAGCATCTTACGGATGGCATGACAGTAAGAGAATTATGCAGTGCTGCCA
TAACCATGAGTGATAACACTGCGGCCAACTTACTTCTGACAACGATCGGAGGACCGAAGGAGCTAACCGC
TTTTTTGCACAACATGGGGGATCATGTAACTCGCCTTGATCGTTGGGAACCGGAGCTGAATGAAGCCATA
CCAAACGACGAGCGTGACACCACGATGCCTGCAGCAATGGCAACAACGTTGCGCAAACTATTAACTGGCG
AACTACTTACTCTAGCTTCCCGGCAACAATTAATAGACTGGATGGAGGCGGATAAAGTTGCAGGACCACT
TCTGCGCTCGGCCCTTCCGGCTGGCTGGTTTATTGCTGATAAATCTGGAGCCGGTGAGCGTGGGTCTCGC
GGTATCATTGCAGCACTGGGGCCAGATGGTAAGCCCTCCCGTATCGTAGTTATCTACACGACGGGGAGTC
AGGCAACTATGGATGAACGAAATAGACAGATCGCTGAGATAGGTGCCTCACTGATTAAGCATTGGTAACT
GTCAGACCAAGTTTACTCATATATACTTTAGATTGATTTAAAACTTCATTTTTAATTTAAAAGGATCTAG
GTGAAGATCCTTTTTGATAATCTCATGACCAAAATCCCTTAACGTGAGTTTTCGTTCCACTGAGCGTCAG
ACCCCGTAGAAAAGATCAAAGGATCTTCTTGAGATCCTTTTTTTCTGCGCGTAATCTGCTGCTTGCAAAC
AAAAAAACCACCGCTACCAGCGGTGGTTTGTTTGCCGGATCAAGAGCTACCAACTCTTTTTCCGAAGGTA
ACTGGCTTCAGCAGAGCGCAGATACCAAATACTGTCCTTCTAGTGTAGCCGTAGTTAGGCCACCACTTCA
AGAACTCTGTAGCACCGCCTACATACCTCGCTCTGCTAATCCTGTTACCAGTGGCTGCTGCCAGTGGCGA
TAAGTCGTGTCTTACCGGGTTGGACTCAAGACGATAGTTACCGGATAAGGCGCAGCGGTCGGGCTGAACG
GGGGGTTCGTGCACACAGCCCAGCTTGGAGCGAACGACCTACACCGAACTGAGATACCTACAGCGTGAGC
TATGAGAAAGCGCCACGCTTCCCGAAGGGAGAAAGGCGGACAGGTATCCGGTAAGCGGCAGGGTCGGAAC
AGGAGAGCGCACGAGGGAGCTTCCAGGGGGAAACGCCTGGTATCTTTATAGTCCTGTCGGGTTTCGCCAC
CTCTGACTTGAGCGTCGATTTTTGTGATGCTCGTCAGGGGGGCGGAGCCTATGGAAAAACGCCAGCAACG
CGGCCTTTTTACGGTTCCTGGCCTTTTGCTGGCCTTTTGCTCACATGTTCTTTCCTGCGTTATCCCCTGA
TTCTGTGGATAACCGTATTACCGCCTTTGAGTGAGCTGATACCGCTCGCCGCAGCCGAACGACCGAGCGC
AGCGAGTCAGTGAGCGAGGAAGCGGAAGAGCGCCTGATGCGGTATTTTCTCCTTACGCATCTGTGCGGTA
TTTCACACCGCATATATGGTGCACTCTCAGTACAATCTGCTCTGATGCCGCATAGTTAAGCCAGTATACA
CTCCGCTATCGCTACGTGACTGGGTCATGGCTGCGCCCCGACACCCGCCAACACCCGCTGACGCGCCCTG
ACGGGCTTGTCTGCTCCCGGCATCCGCTTACAGACAAGCTGTGACCGTCTCCGGGAGCTGCATGTGTCAG
AGGTTTTCACCGTCATCACCGAAACGCGCGAGGCAGCTGCGGTAAAGCTCATCAGCGTGGTCGTGAAGCG
ATTCACAGATGTCTGCCTGTTCATCCGCGTCCAGCTCGTTGAGTTTCTCCAGAAGCGTTAATGTCTGGCT
TCTGATAAAGCGGGCCATGTTAAGGGCGGTTTTTTCCTGTTTGGTCACTGATGCCTCCGTGTAAGGGGGA
TTTCTGTTCATGGGGGTAATGATACCGATGAAACGAGAGAGGATGCTCACGATACGGGTTACTGATGATG
AACATGCCCGGTTACTGGAACGTTGTGAGGGTAAACAACTGGCGGTATGGATGCGGCGGGACCAGAGAAA
AATCACTCAGGGTCAATGCCAGCGCTTCGTTAATACAGATGTAGGTGTTCCACAGGGTAGCCAGCAGCAT
CCTGCGATGCAGATCCGGAACATAATGGTGCAGGGCGCTGACTTCCGCGTTTCCAGACTTTACGAAACAC
GGAAACCGAAGACCATTCATGTTGTTGCTCAGGTCGCAGACGTTTTGCAGCAGCAGTCGCTTCACGTTCG
CTCGCGTATCGGTGATTCATTCTGCTAACCAGTAAGGCAACCCCGCCAGCCTAGCCGGGTCCTCAACGAC
AGGAGCACGATCATGCGCACCCGTGGGGCCGCCATGCCGGCGATAATGGCCTGCTTCTCGCCGAAACGTT
TGGTGGCGGGACCAGTGACGAAGGCTTGAGCGAGGGCGTGCAAGATTCCGAATACCGCAAGCGACAGGCC
GATCATCGTCGCGCTCCAGCGAAAGCGGTCCTCGCCGAAAATGACCCAGAGCGCTGCCGGCACCTGTCCT
ACGAGTTGCATGATAAAGAAGACAGTCATAAGTGCGGCGACGATAGTCATGCCCCGCGCCCACCGGAAGG
AGCTGACTGGGTTGAAGGCTCTCAAGGGCATCGGTCGAGATCCCGGTGCCTAATGAGTGAGCTAACTTAC
ATTAATTGCGTTGCGCTCACTGCCCGCTTTCCAGTCGGGAAACCTGTCGTGCCAGCTGCATTAATGAATC
GGCCAACGCGCGGGGAGAGGCGGTTTGCGTATTGGGCGCCAGGGTGGTTTTTCTTTTCACCAGTGAGACG
GGCAACAGCTGATTGCCCTTCACCGCCTGGCCCTGAGAGAGTTGCAGCAAGCGGTCCACGCTGGTTTGCC
CCAGCAGGCGAAAATCCTGTTTGATGGTGGTTAACGGCGGGATATAACATGAGCTGTCTTCGGTATCGTC
GTATCCCACTACCGAGATATCCGCACCAACGCGCAGCCCGGACTCGGTAATGGCGCGCATTGCGCCCAGC
GCCATCTGATCGTTGGCAACCAGCATCGCAGTGGGAACGATGCCCTCATTCAGCATTTGCATGGTTTGTT
GAAAACCGGACATGGCACTCCAGTCGCCTTCCCGTTCCGCTATCGGCTGAATTTGATTGCGAGTGAGATA
TTTATGCCAGCCAGCCAGACGCAGACGCGCCGAGACAGAACTTAATGGGCCCGCTAACAGCGCGATTTGC
TGGTGACCCAATGCGACCAGATGCTCCACGCCCAGTCGCGTACCGTCTTCATGGGAGAAAATAATACTGT
TGATGGGTGTCTGGTCAGAGACATCAAGAAATAACGCCGGAACATTAGTGCAGGCAGCTTCCACAGCAAT
GGCATCCTGGTCATCCAGCGGATAGTTAATGATCAGCCCACTGACGCGTTGCGCGAGAAGATTGTGCACC
GCCGCTTTACAGGCTTCGACGCCGCTTCGTTCTACCATCGACACCACCACGCTGGCACCCAGTTGATCGG
CGCGAGATTTAATCGCCGCGACAATTTGCGACGGCGCGTGCAGGGCCAGACTGGAGGTGGCAACGCCAAT
CAGCAACGACTGTTTGCCCGCCAGTTGTTGTGCCACGCGGTTGGGAATGTAATTCAGCTCCGCCATCGCC
GCTTCCACTTTTTCCCGCGTTTTCGCAGAAACGTGGCTGGCCTGGTTCACCACGCGGGAAACGGTCTGAT
AAGAGACACCGGCATACTCTGCGACATCGTATAACGTTACTGGTTTCACATTCACCACCCTGAATTGACT
CTCTTCCGGGCGCTATCATGCCATACCGCGAAAGGTTTTGCGCCATTCGATGGTGTCCGGGATCTCGACG
CTCTCCCTTATGCGACTCCTGCATTAGGAAGCAGCCCAGTAGTAGGTTGAGGCCGTTGAGCACCGCCGCC
GCAAGGAATGGTGCATGCAAGGAGATGGCGCCCAACAGTCCCCCGGCCACGGGGCCTGCCACCATACCCA
CGCCGAAACAAGCGCTCATGAGCCCGAAGTGGCGAGCCCGATCTTCCCCATCGGTGATGTCGGCGATATA
GGCGCCAGCAACCGCACCTGTGGCGCCGGTGATGCCGGCCACGATGCGTCCGGCGTAGAGGATCGAGATC
TCGATCCCGCGAAATTAATACGACTCACTATAGGGGAATTGTGAGCGGATAACAATTCCCCTCTAGAAAT
AATTTTGTTTAACTTTAAGAAGGAGATATACCATGGGCAGCAGCCATCATCATCATCATCACAGCAGCGG
CCTGGAAGTTCTGTTCCAGGGGCCCCAT
Features (pLannotate 1.2.2; 19 found; start..end, strand, type, name):
    571..588     +  CDS            9xHis (fragment): 9xHis affinity tag
    598..647     +  CDS            SET1 (fragment): solubility-enhancement tag derived from T7 phage gene 10B
    655..702     +  terminator     T7 terminator: transcription terminator for bacteriophage T7 RNA polymerase
    739..1194    +  rep_origin     f1 ori (sequence partly withheld): f1 bacteriophage origin of replication; arrow indicates direction of (+) strand synthesis
   1221..1325    +  promoter       AmpR promoter: bla
   1326..2186    +  CDS            AmpR: β-lactamase; bla; confers resistance to ampicillin, carbenicillin, and related antibiotics
   2357..2945    +  rep_origin     ori: high-copy-number ColE1/pMB1/pBR322/pUC origin of replication
   3131..3273    -  misc_feature   bom: basis of mobility region from pBR322
   3375..3566    -  CDS            rop: Rop protein, which maintains plasmids at low copy number; rop
   3583..3963    +  CDS            YPB1_ECOLX: Protein predicted: Swiss-Prot protein existence level 4. From Escherichia coli.
   4035..4326    -  CDS            TcR (fragment): tetracycline efflux protein; tet; confers resistance to tetracycline
   4341..4362    -  protein_bind   CAP binding site: CAP binding activates transcription in the presence of cAMP. E. coli catabolite activator protein
   4375..5457    -  CDS            lacI: lac repressor; lacI; The lac repressor binds to the lac operator to inhibit transcription in E. coli. This inhibition can be relieved by adding lactose or isopropyl-β-D-thiogalactopyranoside (IPTG).
   5458..5535    -  promoter       lacI promoter: lacI
   5543..5822    -  CDS            TcR (fragment): tetracycline efflux protein; tet; confers resistance to tetracycline
   5844..5862    +  promoter       T7 promoter: promoter for bacteriophage T7 RNA polymerase
   5863..5887    +  protein_bind   lac operator: The lac repressor binds to the lac operator to inhibit transcription in E. coli. This inhibition can be relieved by adding lactose or isopropyl-β-D-thiogalactopyranoside (IPTG). lac repressor encoded by lacI
   5902..5924    +  RBS            RBS: efficient ribosome binding site from bacteriophage T7 gene 10 (Olins and Rangwala, 1989)
   5943..5959    +  CDS            capTEV™ (fragment): composite tag for in vivo biotinylation, TEV protease cleavage, and 6xHis tagging
