[The description below was written by a language model from this plasmid's Addgene catalogue record and pLannotate feature annotations shown in this document.]
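Description:
pVRa04_1617 is a low-copy bacterial expression plasmid built on the pVRa backbone, a pET-like vector for T7 RNA polymerase-driven expression in E. coli. It replicates from a ColE1/pBR322-type origin accompanied by the rop gene and the bom region, which is consistent with the low copy number listed in the record. Selection is by ampicillin through the bla gene under its own promoter. An f1 origin is also present, along with remnants of the pBR322 tetracycline resistance gene that are only fragments and would not be expected to provide selection.

The insert is ECF04_1617, which, going by its name and the associated publication on sigmas, anti-sigmas and promoters, appears to be an extracytoplasmic function (ECF) sigma factor. It derives from Pelodictyon phaeoclathratiforme BU-1, is codon-optimized for E. coli, and was cloned between NdeI and HindIII sites. Transcription comes from a T7 promoter fused to a lac operator, followed by the T7 gene 10 ribosome binding site, and ends at a T7 terminator. The plasmid carries lacI with its own promoter, so the repressor holds the cassette off until an inducer such as IPTG is added, in a host supplying T7 RNA polymerase. The backbone adds an N-terminal His6 tag with a PreScission protease cleavage site for affinity purification and tag removal.

The automated annotation does not label the insert itself, which lies across the sequence's numbering origin. The small tag fragments it reports (capTEV upstream; 9xHis and SET1 downstream of the insert) are partial matches to vector-derived sequence rather than confirmed functional fusions. The plasmid belongs to a synthetic biology collection used to map crosstalk among these regulators and design orthogonal genetic switches.
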