Addgene plasmid #49658: pVRa04_1617
Depositing lab: Christopher Voigt. Depositing organization: University of California, San Francisco (UCSF). Publication: Design of orthogonal genetic switches based on a crosstalk map of sigmas, anti-sigmas, and promoters. Rhodius VA, Segall-Shapiro TH, Sharon BD, Ghodasara A, Orlova E, Tabakh H, Burkhardt DH, Clancy K, Peterson TC, Gross CA, Voigt CA. Mol Syst Biol. 2013 Oct 29;9:702. doi: 10.1038/msb.2013.58. PubMed 24169405.
Backbone
  Vector backbone: pVRa
  Vector type: Bacterial Expression, Synthetic Biology
Growth in bacteria
  Bacterial resistance: Ampicillin, 100 μg/mL
  Growth temperature: 37°C
  Growth strain: DH10B
  Copy number: Low Copy
Gene/Insert
  Gene/Insert name: ECF04_1617
  Species: Pelodictyon phaeoclathratiforme BU-1
  Mutation: Codon optimized for E.coli
  Promoter: pT7-lacO
  Tag / fusion protein: His6-PreScission (N terminal on backbone)
  Cloning method: Restriction Enzyme; 5′ cloning site NdeI (not destroyed); 3′ cloning site HindIII (not destroyed)
  Sequencing primers: 5′ CGATATAGGCGCCAGCAAC; 3′ CAGCAGCCAACTCAGCTTC
Terms and licenses: Academic/Nonprofit Terms; Industry Terms: Not Available to Industry
How to cite: pVRa04_1617 was a gift from Christopher Voigt (Addgene plasmid # 49658 ; http://n2t.net/addgene:49658 ; RRID:Addgene_49658)
