>Addgene plasmid #49658 | pVRa04_1617 | depositor partial sequence | sequence record 73994 | ECF gene
ATGCGTGCACGTGAAGAACTGTTTAAAGGTCTGGTTGCAGAACATCAAGAAATGGTTGTGAATACCTGCT
ATCGCTTTGTGTTTAATCGTGAAGATGCCGAAGATCTGGCACAGGATGTTTTTGTTGAAGTTTTTCGTAG
CCTGGAACAGTTTCGTGAAGAAGCAAAACTGAGCACCTGGATTTATCGTATTGCAGTTACCAAAAGCCTG
GATCATCTGCGTCGTCTGAAACGTAAAAAACGCTTTAGCAGCCTGAAACGCATTATTGGTGTTAGCGATC
CGAGCGAAGAAATTGCAGCACCGACCACCGATAATCCGGCAGAAGCACTGGCAGGTAGCGAACAGGCACG
TATCCTGCAGAATGCCCTGAATAGCCTGCCGGATAGCCAGAAAACCGCATTTCTGCTGAGCAAACAAGAA
GGTTATAGCAATCAAGAGATTGCCGATCTGCTGAAAACCAGCGTTAGCGCAGTTGAAAGCCTGGTGCATC
GTGCAAAAAAAAACCTGCACGATAAACTGTATGCCTATTATTCCGAACAGTAA
