>Addgene plasmid #49658 | pVRa04_1617 | depositor partial sequence | sequence record 73995 | pVRa backbone
GGATCCAAGCTTGCGGCCGCACTCGAGCACCACCACCACCACCACTGAGATCCGGCTGCTAACAAAGCCC
GAAAGGAAGCTGAGTTGGCTGCTGCCACCGCTGAGCAATAACTAGCATAACCCCTTGGGGCCTCTAAACG
GGTCTTGAGGGGTTTTTTGCTGAAAGGAGGAACTATATCCGGATTGGCGAATGGG
[124 nt withheld, positions 196-319]
C
[91 nt withheld, positions 321-411]
A
[49 nt withheld, positions 413-461]
CCTTTGACGTTGGAGTCCACGTTCTTT
[37 nt withheld, positions 489-525]
ACCCTATCTCGGTCTATTCTTTTGATTTATAAGGGATTTTGCCGATTTCGGCCTATTGGTTAAAAAATGA
GCTGATTTAACAAAAATTTAACGCGAATTTTAACAAAATATTAACGTTTACAATTTCAGGTGGCACTTTT
CGGGGAAATGTGCGCGGAACCCCTATTTGTTTATTTTTCTAAATACATTCAAATATGTATCCGCTCATGA
GACAATAACCCTGATAAATGCTTCAATAATATTGAAAAAGGAAGAGTATGAGTATTCAACATTTCCGTGT
CGCCCTTATTCCCTTTTTTGCGGCATTTTGCCTTCCTGTTTTTGCTCACCCAGAAACGCTGGTGAAAGTA
AAAGATGCTGAAGATCAGTTGGGTGCACGAGTGGGTTACATCGAACTGGATCTCAACAGCGGTAAGATCC
TTGAGAGTTTTCGCCCCGAAGAACGTTTTCCAATGATGAGCACTTTTAAAGTTCTGCTATGTGGCGCGGT
ATTATCCCGTATTGACGCCGGGCAAGAGCAACTCGGTCGCCGCATACACTATTCTCAGAATGACTTGGTT
GAGTACTCACCAGTCACAGAAAAGCATCTTACGGATGGCATGACAGTAAGAGAATTATGCAGTGCTGCCA
TAACCATGAGTGATAACACTGCGGCCAACTTACTTCTGACAACGATCGGAGGACCGAAGGAGCTAACCGC
TTTTTTGCACAACATGGGGGATCATGTAACTCGCCTTGATCGTTGGGAACCGGAGCTGAATGAAGCCATA
CCAAACGACGAGCGTGACACCACGATGCCTGCAGCAATGGCAACAACGTTGCGCAAACTATTAACTGGCG
AACTACTTACTCTAGCTTCCCGGCAACAATTAATAGACTGGATGGAGGCGGATAAAGTTGCAGGACCACT
TCTGCGCTCGGCCCTTCCGGCTGGCTGGTTTATTGCTGATAAATCTGGAGCCGGTGAGCGTGGGTCTCGC
GGTATCATTGCAGCACTGGGGCCAGATGGTAAGCCCTCCCGTATCGTAGTTATCTACACGACGGGGAGTC
AGGCAACTATGGATGAACGAAATAGACAGATCGCTGAGATAGGTGCCTCACTGATTAAGCATTGGTAACT
GTCAGACCAAGTTTACTCATATATACTTTAGATTGATTTAAAACTTCATTTTTAATTTAAAAGGATCTAG
GTGAAGATCCTTTTTGATAATCTCATGACCAAAATCCCTTAACGTGAGTTTTCGTTCCACTGAGCGTCAG
ACCCCGTAGAAAAGATCAAAGGATCTTCTTGAGATCCTTTTTTTCTGCGCGTAATCTGCTGCTTGCAAAC
AAAAAAACCACCGCTACCAGCGGTGGTTTGTTTGCCGGATCAAGAGCTACCAACTCTTTTTCCGAAGGTA
ACTGGCTTCAGCAGAGCGCAGATACCAAATACTGTCCTTCTAGTGTAGCCGTAGTTAGGCCACCACTTCA
AGAACTCTGTAGCACCGCCTACATACCTCGCTCTGCTAATCCTGTTACCAGTGGCTGCTGCCAGTGGCGA
TAAGTCGTGTCTTACCGGGTTGGACTCAAGACGATAGTTACCGGATAAGGCGCAGCGGTCGGGCTGAACG
GGGGGTTCGTGCACACAGCCCAGCTTGGAGCGAACGACCTACACCGAACTGAGATACCTACAGCGTGAGC
TATGAGAAAGCGCCACGCTTCCCGAAGGGAGAAAGGCGGACAGGTATCCGGTAAGCGGCAGGGTCGGAAC
AGGAGAGCGCACGAGGGAGCTTCCAGGGGGAAACGCCTGGTATCTTTATAGTCCTGTCGGGTTTCGCCAC
CTCTGACTTGAGCGTCGATTTTTGTGATGCTCGTCAGGGGGGCGGAGCCTATGGAAAAACGCCAGCAACG
CGGCCTTTTTACGGTTCCTGGCCTTTTGCTGGCCTTTTGCTCACATGTTCTTTCCTGCGTTATCCCCTGA
TTCTGTGGATAACCGTATTACCGCCTTTGAGTGAGCTGATACCGCTCGCCGCAGCCGAACGACCGAGCGC
AGCGAGTCAGTGAGCGAGGAAGCGGAAGAGCGCCTGATGCGGTATTTTCTCCTTACGCATCTGTGCGGTA
TTTCACACCGCATATATGGTGCACTCTCAGTACAATCTGCTCTGATGCCGCATAGTTAAGCCAGTATACA
CTCCGCTATCGCTACGTGACTGGGTCATGGCTGCGCCCCGACACCCGCCAACACCCGCTGACGCGCCCTG
ACGGGCTTGTCTGCTCCCGGCATCCGCTTACAGACAAGCTGTGACCGTCTCCGGGAGCTGCATGTGTCAG
AGGTTTTCACCGTCATCACCGAAACGCGCGAGGCAGCTGCGGTAAAGCTCATCAGCGTGGTCGTGAAGCG
ATTCACAGATGTCTGCCTGTTCATCCGCGTCCAGCTCGTTGAGTTTCTCCAGAAGCGTTAATGTCTGGCT
TCTGATAAAGCGGGCCATGTTAAGGGCGGTTTTTTCCTGTTTGGTCACTGATGCCTCCGTGTAAGGGGGA
TTTCTGTTCATGGGGGTAATGATACCGATGAAACGAGAGAGGATGCTCACGATACGGGTTACTGATGATG
AACATGCCCGGTTACTGGAACGTTGTGAGGGTAAACAACTGGCGGTATGGATGCGGCGGGACCAGAGAAA
AATCACTCAGGGTCAATGCCAGCGCTTCGTTAATACAGATGTAGGTGTTCCACAGGGTAGCCAGCAGCAT
CCTGCGATGCAGATCCGGAACATAATGGTGCAGGGCGCTGACTTCCGCGTTTCCAGACTTTACGAAACAC
GGAAACCGAAGACCATTCATGTTGTTGCTCAGGTCGCAGACGTTTTGCAGCAGCAGTCGCTTCACGTTCG
CTCGCGTATCGGTGATTCATTCTGCTAACCAGTAAGGCAACCCCGCCAGCCTAGCCGGGTCCTCAACGAC
AGGAGCACGATCATGCGCACCCGTGGGGCCGCCATGCCGGCGATAATGGCCTGCTTCTCGCCGAAACGTT
TGGTGGCGGGACCAGTGACGAAGGCTTGAGCGAGGGCGTGCAAGATTCCGAATACCGCAAGCGACAGGCC
GATCATCGTCGCGCTCCAGCGAAAGCGGTCCTCGCCGAAAATGACCCAGAGCGCTGCCGGCACCTGTCCT
ACGAGTTGCATGATAAAGAAGACAGTCATAAGTGCGGCGACGATAGTCATGCCCCGCGCCCACCGGAAGG
AGCTGACTGGGTTGAAGGCTCTCAAGGGCATCGGTCGAGATCCCGGTGCCTAATGAGTGAGCTAACTTAC
ATTAATTGCGTTGCGCTCACTGCCCGCTTTCCAGTCGGGAAACCTGTCGTGCCAGCTGCATTAATGAATC
GGCCAACGCGCGGGGAGAGGCGGTTTGCGTATTGGGCGCCAGGGTGGTTTTTCTTTTCACCAGTGAGACG
GGCAACAGCTGATTGCCCTTCACCGCCTGGCCCTGAGAGAGTTGCAGCAAGCGGTCCACGCTGGTTTGCC
CCAGCAGGCGAAAATCCTGTTTGATGGTGGTTAACGGCGGGATATAACATGAGCTGTCTTCGGTATCGTC
GTATCCCACTACCGAGATATCCGCACCAACGCGCAGCCCGGACTCGGTAATGGCGCGCATTGCGCCCAGC
GCCATCTGATCGTTGGCAACCAGCATCGCAGTGGGAACGATGCCCTCATTCAGCATTTGCATGGTTTGTT
GAAAACCGGACATGGCACTCCAGTCGCCTTCCCGTTCCGCTATCGGCTGAATTTGATTGCGAGTGAGATA
TTTATGCCAGCCAGCCAGACGCAGACGCGCCGAGACAGAACTTAATGGGCCCGCTAACAGCGCGATTTGC
TGGTGACCCAATGCGACCAGATGCTCCACGCCCAGTCGCGTACCGTCTTCATGGGAGAAAATAATACTGT
TGATGGGTGTCTGGTCAGAGACATCAAGAAATAACGCCGGAACATTAGTGCAGGCAGCTTCCACAGCAAT
GGCATCCTGGTCATCCAGCGGATAGTTAATGATCAGCCCACTGACGCGTTGCGCGAGAAGATTGTGCACC
GCCGCTTTACAGGCTTCGACGCCGCTTCGTTCTACCATCGACACCACCACGCTGGCACCCAGTTGATCGG
CGCGAGATTTAATCGCCGCGACAATTTGCGACGGCGCGTGCAGGGCCAGACTGGAGGTGGCAACGCCAAT
CAGCAACGACTGTTTGCCCGCCAGTTGTTGTGCCACGCGGTTGGGAATGTAATTCAGCTCCGCCATCGCC
GCTTCCACTTTTTCCCGCGTTTTCGCAGAAACGTGGCTGGCCTGGTTCACCACGCGGGAAACGGTCTGAT
AAGAGACACCGGCATACTCTGCGACATCGTATAACGTTACTGGTTTCACATTCACCACCCTGAATTGACT
CTCTTCCGGGCGCTATCATGCCATACCGCGAAAGGTTTTGCGCCATTCGATGGTGTCCGGGATCTCGACG
CTCTCCCTTATGCGACTCCTGCATTAGGAAGCAGCCCAGTAGTAGGTTGAGGCCGTTGAGCACCGCCGCC
GCAAGGAATGGTGCATGCAAGGAGATGGCGCCCAACAGTCCCCCGGCCACGGGGCCTGCCACCATACCCA
CGCCGAAACAAGCGCTCATGAGCCCGAAGTGGCGAGCCCGATCTTCCCCATCGGTGATGTCGGCGATATA
GGCGCCAGCAACCGCACCTGTGGCGCCGGTGATGCCGGCCACGATGCGTCCGGCGTAGAGGATCGAGATC
TCGATCCCGCGAAATTAATACGACTCACTATAGGGGAATTGTGAGCGGATAACAATTCCCCTCTAGAAAT
AATTTTGTTTAACTTTAAGAAGGAGATATACCATGGGCAGCAGCCATCATCATCATCATCACAGCAGCGG
CCTGGAAGTTCTGTTCCAGGGGCCCCAT
