>Addgene plasmid #49658 | pVRa04_1617 | addgene partial sequence | sequence record 77123 | pBRrevBam 5'-GGTGATGTCGGCGATATAGG-3'
CGGTGATGCCGGCCACGATGCGTCCGGCGTAGAGGATCGAGATCTCGATCCCGCGAAATTAATACGACTC
ACTATAGGGGAATTGTGAGCGGATAACAATTCCCCTCTAGAAATAATTTTGTTTAACTTTAAGAAGGAGA
TATACCATGGGCAGCAGCCATCATCATCATCATCACAGCAGCGGCCTGGAAGTTCTGTTCCAGGGGCCCC
ATATGCGTGCACGTGAAGAACTGTTTAAAGGTCTGGTTGCAGAACATCAAGAAATGGTTGTGAATACCTG
CTATCGCTTTGTGTTTAATCGTGAAGATGCCGAAGATCTGGCACAGGATGTTTTTGTTGAAGTTTTTCGT
AGCCTGGAACAGTTTCGTGAAGAAGCAAAACTGAGCACCTGGATTTATCGTATTGCAGTTACCAAAAGCC
TGGATCATCTGCGTCGTCTGAAACGTAAAAAACGCTTTAGCAGCCTGAAACGCATTATTGGTGTTAGCGA
TCCGAGCGAAGAAATTGCAGCACCGACCACCGATAATCCGGCAGAAGCACTGGCAGGTAGCGAACAGGCA
CGTATCCTGCAGAATGCCCTGAATAGCCTGCCGGATAGCCAGAAAACCGCATTTCTGCTGAGCAAACAAG
AAGGTTATAGCAATCAAGAGATTGCCGATCTGCTGAAAACCAGCGTTAGCGCAGTTGAAAGCCTGGTGCA
TCGTGCAAAAAAAAACCTGCACGATAAACTGTATGCCTATTATTCCGAACAGTAAGGATCCAAGCTTGCG
GCCGCACTCGAGCACCACCACCACCACCACTGAGATCCGGCTGCTAACAAAGCCCGAAAGGAAGCTGAGT
TGGCTGCTGCCACCGCTGAGCAATAACTAGCATAACCCCTTGGGGCCTCTAAACGGGTCTTGAGGGGTTT
TTTGCTGAAAGGAGGAACTATATCCGGATTGGC
